>Addgene plasmid #37366 | pfast NPC1L1(NTD) | addgene partial sequence | sequence record 49240 | polyhedrin-fwd
GTTTTGTAATAAAAAAACCTATAAATATTCCGGATTATTCATACCGTCCCACCATCGGGCGCGGATCTCG
GTCCGAAACCATGAAATTCTTAGTCAACGTTGCCCTTGTTTTTATGGTCGTATACATTTCTTACATCTAT
GCGGATTCGTACTACCATCACCATCACCATCACGATTACGATATCCCAACGACCGAAAACCTGTATTTTC
AGGGCGCCGAGCCTTACACAACCATCCACCAGCCTGGCTACTGCGCCTTCTATGACGAATGTGGGAAGAA
CCCAGAGCTGTCTGGAAGCCTCATGACACTCTCCAACGTGTCCTGCCTGTCCAACACGCCGGCCCGCAAG
ATCACAGGTGATCACCTGATCCTATTACAGAAGATCTGCCCCCGCCTCTACACCGGCCCCAACACCCAAG
CCTGCTGCTCCGCCAAGCAGCTGGTATCACTGGAAGCGAGTCTGTCGATCACCAAGGCCCTCCTCACCCG
CTGCCCAGCCTGCTCTGACAATTTTGTGAACCTGCACTGCCACAACACGTGCAGCCCCAATCAGAGCCTC
TTCATCAATGTGACCCGCGTGGCCCAGCTAGGGGCTGGACAACTCCCAGCTGTGGTGGCCTATGAGGCCT
TCTACCAGCATAGCTTTGCCGAGCAGAGCTATGACTCCTGCAGCCGTGTGCGCGTCCCTGCAGCTGCCAC
GCTGGCTGTGGGCACCATGTGTGGCGTGTATGGCTCTGCCCTTTGCAATGCCCAGCGCTGGCTCAACTTC
CAGGGAGACACAGGCAATGGTCTGGCCCCACTGGACATCACCTTCCACCTCTTGGAGCCTGGCCAGGCCG
TGGGGAGTGGGA
