>Addgene plasmid #37366 | pfast NPC1L1(NTD) | addgene partial sequence | sequence record 50586 | SV40pA-R 5'-GAAATTTGTGATGCTATTGC-3'
GTTAACAACAACAATTGCATTCATTTTATGTTTCAGGTTCAGGGGGAGGTGTGGGAGGTTTTTTAAAGCA
AGTAAAACCTCTACAAATGTGGTATGGCTGATTATGATCCTCTAGTACTTCTCGACAAGCTTGGTACCGC
ATGCCTCGAGACTGCAGGCTCTAGATTCGAAAGCGGCCGCACTAGTTGAGCTCGTCGACGTAGGCCTTTG
AATTCTTAACTGCCCGGCATCTGGCCCAGGTAGAAGGTGGAGTCGAGGGCCTGGGGGCGGGCTATGGCAG
GACAGGATGCAGCACAGTCTTGGCAGGAGCAGGTCGCCACGTCGTCACCTTGGGACTCATTGCAACGTGC
AACCCCCTCATTCAGAGGCTGAATCCCACTCCCCACGGCCTGGCCAGGCTCCAAGAGGTGGAAGGTGATG
TCCAGTGGGGCCAGACCATTGCCTGTGTCTCCCTGGAAGTTGAGCCAGCGCTGGGCATTGCAAAGGGCAG
AGCCATACACGCCACACATGGTGCCCACAGCCAGCGTGGCAGCTGCAGGGACGCGCACACGGCTGCAGGA
GTCATAGCTCTGCTCGGCAAAGCTATGCTGGTAGAAGGCCTCATAGGCCACCACAGCTGGGAGTTGTCCA
GCCCCTAGCTGGGCCACGCGGGTCACATTGATGAAGAGGCTCTGATTGGGGCTGCACGTGTTGTGGCAGT
GCAGGTTCACAAAATT
