[The description below was written by a language model from this plasmid's Addgene catalogue record.]
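Description:
pfast NPC1L1(NTD) is an insect-cell expression construct built on the commercial pFASTBAC backbone (about 5 kb without insert). It serves as a baculovirus donor plasmid rather than a direct expression vector. Plasmids of this family are normally used to move their expression cassette into a baculovirus shuttle genome (bacmid) in E. coli, and the resulting recombinant virus then drives protein production in cultured insect cells. The plasmid is propagated in standard E. coli cloning strains under ampicillin selection. Its copy number is not recorded, and no feature table is supplied, so the origin of replication and any additional backbone markers are not explicitly documented.

The insert is a fragment of roughly 800 bp from human NPC1L1 (Niemann-Pick C1-like 1) that encodes only residues 22–284, the N-terminal domain of the protein. The backbone supplies an N-terminal His tag for affinity purification. The depositor notes a TEV protease cleavage site downstream of the tag, which allows the tag to be removed after purification. The promoter is not listed as a field. However, the recommended sequencing primers anneal to the polyhedrin promoter region and an SV40 polyadenylation signal, which fits the usual pFASTBAC layout of a strong, very late polyhedrin promoter upstream of the insert and an SV40 terminator downstream. The cloning method is not recorded.

The associated publication reports the structure of the NPC1L1 N-terminal domain in a closed conformation. The construct was therefore evidently made to produce this domain recombinantly in insect cells for purification and structural study.
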