Addgene plasmid #37366: pfast NPC1L1(NTD)
Depositing lab: Johann Deisenhofer. Depositing organization: University of Texas Southwestern Medical Center. Publication: The structure of the NPC1L1 N-terminal domain in a closed conformation. Kwon HJ, Palnitkar M, Deisenhofer J. PLoS One. 2011 Apr 15;6(4):e18722. 10.1371/journal.pone.0018722 PubMed 21525977.
Backbone
  Vector backbone: pFASTBAC
  Backbone manufacturer: invitrogen
  Backbone size w/o insert (bp): 5000
  Vector type: Insect Expression
Growth in bacteria
  Bacterial resistance: Ampicillin, 100 μg/mL
  Growth temperature: 37°C
  Growth strain: DH5alpha
  Copy number: Unknown
Gene/Insert
  Gene/Insert name: npc1l1
  Species: H. sapiens (human)
  Insert size (bp): 800
  Mutation: aa22-284only
  Entrez Gene: NPC1L1 (a.k.a. LDLCQ7, NPC11L1, SLC65A2)
  Tag / fusion protein: His (N terminal on backbone)
  Cloning method: Unknown
  Sequencing primers: 5′ polyhedrin-fwd; 3′ SV40pA-R
Terms and licenses: Academic/Nonprofit Terms; Industry Terms: Not Available to Industry
Depositor comments: There is a TEV cleavage site downstream of His tag.
How to cite: pfast NPC1L1(NTD) was a gift from Johann Deisenhofer (Addgene plasmid # 37366 ; http://n2t.net/addgene:37366 ; RRID:Addgene_37366)
